Addgene plasmid #228410: pCCG_nit9fl_reverse
Purpose: Expression of NIT-9 with reversed domains in N. crassa at the his-3 locus
Depositing lab: Robert Haensch. Depositing organization: Technische Universitaet Braunschweig.
Backbone
  Vector backbone: PMF272
  Vector type: Protein expression in N. crassa
Growth in bacteria
  Bacterial resistance: Ampicillin, 100 μg/mL
  Growth temperature: 37°C
  Growth strain: DH5alpha
  Copy number: High Copy
Gene/Insert
  Gene/Insert name: NIT-9 domains reversed
  Species: Neurospora crassa
  Mutation: domains reoriented
  Cloning method: Gibson Cloning
  Sequencing primers: 5′ n/a
Terms and licenses: Academic/Nonprofit Terms; Industry Terms: Not Available to Industry
How to cite: pCCG_nit9fl_reverse was a gift from Robert Haensch (Addgene plasmid # 228410 ; http://n2t.net/addgene:228410 ; RRID:Addgene_228410)
