[The description below was written by a language model from this plasmid's Addgene catalogue record and pLannotate feature annotations shown in this document.]
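Description:
pCCG_nit9fl_reverse is a roughly 9.9 kb shuttle plasmid built on the pMF272 backbone for protein expression in the filamentous fungus Neurospora crassa by targeted integration at the his-3 locus. In E. coli it is maintained as a high-copy plasmid through a ColE1/pUC-type origin and selected with ampicillin via the bla gene and its native promoter. The short bom, rop and lacI fragments and the T7, T3 and SP6 phage promoters picked up by automated annotation appear to be leftovers of the cloning vectors from which the backbone was assembled, not functional parts of the design.

The insert, assembled by Gibson cloning, is a rearranged version of N. crassa NIT-9 in which the order of the protein's domains has been reversed relative to the native arrangement; "fl" in the name suggests a full-length coding region, although the record does not explain it. The annotation does not label the insert itself. It most likely lies in the unannotated stretches between the pBluescript polylinker fragments, but its exact coordinates are not given. The promoter is likewise neither annotated nor stated. The "pCCG" prefix hints at the ccg-1 promoter often used in vectors of this family, but this cannot be confirmed from the record, nor can the presence of any tag or reporter.

The large reverse-strand segment annotated as a fragment similar to yeast HIS4 most plausibly corresponds to the Neurospora his-3 homology region. In this type of vector, that region directs recombination into the his-3 locus and is typically used to restore histidine prototrophy in a his-3 mutant recipient, providing selection for single-copy integrants. The construct is suited to testing whether domain order matters for NIT-9 function in vivo.
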