Features (pLannotate 1.2.2; 14 found; start..end, strand, type, name):
     80..131     -  misc_feature   bom (fragment): basis of mobility region from pBR322
    233..268     -  CDS            rop (fragment): Rop protein, which maintains plasmids at low copy number; rop
    363..467     +  promoter       AmpR promoter: bla
    468..1328    +  CDS            AmpR: β-lactamase; bla; confers resistance to ampicillin, carbenicillin, and related antibiotics
   1499..2087    +  rep_origin     ori: high-copy-number ColE1/pMB1/pBR322/pUC origin of replication
   2270..2323    +  CDS            lacI (fragment): lac repressor; lacI; The lac repressor binds to the lac operator to inhibit transcription in E. coli. This inhibition can be relieved by adding lactose or isopropyl-β-D-thiogalactopyranoside (IPTG).
   2345..2363    +  promoter       T7 promoter: promoter for bacteriophage T7 RNA polymerase
   4007..4025    +  promoter       T7 promoter: promoter for bacteriophage T7 RNA polymerase
   4034..4058    +  misc_feature   MCS (fragment): pBluescript multiple cloning site
   4979..4998    +  misc_feature   MCS (fragment): pBluescript multiple cloning site
   7192..7245    +  misc_feature   MCS (fragment): pBluescript multiple cloning site
   7257..7274    -  promoter       T3 promoter (fragment): promoter for bacteriophage T3 RNA polymerase
   7817..9880    -  CDS            HIS4 (fragment): HIS2_YEAST - Experimental evidence at protein level: Swiss-Prot protein existence level 1. From Saccharomyces cerevisiae (strain ATCC 204508 / S288c) (Baker's yeast).
   9930..17      -  promoter       SP6 promoter (across the origin): promoter for bacteriophage SP6 RNA polymerase
>Addgene plasmid #228410 | pCCG_nit9fl_reverse | addgene full sequence | sequence record 459450 | Addgene NGS Result
TATAGTGTCACCTAAATCGTATGTGTATGATACATAAGGTTATGTATTAATTGTAGCCGCGTTCTAACGA
CAATATGTCCATATGGTGCACTCTCAGTACAATCTGCTCTGATGCCGCATAGTTAAGCCAGCCCCGACAC
CCGCCAACACCCGCTGACGCGCCCTGACGGGCTTGTCTGCTCCCGGCATCCGCTTACAGACAAGCTGTGA
CCGTCTCCGGGAGCTGCATGTGTCAGAGGTTTTCACCGTCATCACCGAAACGCGCGAGACGAAAGGGCCT
CGTGATACGCCTATTTTTATAGGTTAATGTCATGATAATAATGGTTTCTTAGACGTCAGGTGGCACTTTT
CGGGGAAATGTGCGCGGAACCCCTATTTGTTTATTTTTCTAAATACATTCAAATATGTATCCGCTCATGA
GACAATAACCCTGATAAATGCTTCAATAATATTGAAAAAGGAAGAGTATGAGTATTCAACATTTCCGTGT
CGCCCTTATTCCCTTTTTTGCGGCATTTTGCCTTCCTGTTTTTGCTCACCCAGAAACGCTGGTGAAAGTA
AAAGATGCTGAAGATCAGTTGGGTGCACGAGTGGGTTACATCGAACTGGATCTCAACAGCGGTAAGATCC
TTGAGAGTTTTCGCCCCGAAGAACGTTTTCCAATGATGAGCACTTTTAAAGTTCTGCTATGTGGCGCGGT
ATTATCCCGTATTGACGCCGGGCAAGAGCAACTCGGTCGCCGCATACACTATTCTCAGAATGACTTGGTT
GAGTACTCACCAGTCACAGAAAAGCATCTTACGGATGGCATGACAGTAAGAGAATTATGCAGTGCTGCCA
TAACCATGAGTGATAACACTGCGGCCAACTTACTTCTGACAACGATCGGAGGACCGAAGGAGCTAACCGC
TTTTTTGCACAACATGGGGGATCATGTAACTCGCCTTGATCGTTGGGAACCGGAGCTGAATGAAGCCATA
CCAAACGACGAGCGTGACACCACGATGCCTGTAGCAATGGCAACAACGTTGCGCAAACTATTAACTGGCG
AACTACTTACTCTAGCTTCCCGGCAACAATTAATAGACTGGATGGAGGCGGATAAAGTTGCAGGACCACT
TCTGCGCTCGGCCCTTCCGGCTGGCTGGTTTATTGCTGATAAATCTGGAGCCGGTGAGCGTGGGTCTCGC
GGTATCATTGCAGCACTGGGGCCAGATGGTAAGCCCTCCCGTATCGTAGTTATCTACACGACGGGGAGTC
AGGCAACTATGGATGAACGAAATAGACAGATCGCTGAGATAGGTGCCTCACTGATTAAGCATTGGTAACT
GTCAGACCAAGTTTACTCATATATACTTTAGATTGATTTAAAACTTCATTTTTAATTTAAAAGGATCTAG
GTGAAGATCCTTTTTGATAATCTCATGACCAAAATCCCTTAACGTGAGTTTTCGTTCCACTGAGCGTCAG
ACCCCGTAGAAAAGATCAAAGGATCTTCTTGAGATCCTTTTTTTCTGCGCGTAATCTGCTGCTTGCAAAC
AAAAAAACCACCGCTACCAGCGGTGGTTTGTTTGCCGGATCAAGAGCTACCAACTCTTTTTCCGAAGGTA
ACTGGCTTCAGCAGAGCGCAGATACCAAATACTGTTCTTCTAGTGTAGCCGTAGTTAGGCCACCACTTCA
AGAACTCTGTAGCACCGCCTACATACCTCGCTCTGCTAATCCTGTTACCAGTGGCTGCTGCCAGTGGCGA
TAAGTCGTGTCTTACCGGGTTGGACTCAAGACGATAGTTACCGGATAAGGCGCAGCGGTCGGGCTGAACG
GGGGGTTCGTGCACACAGCCCAGCTTGGAGCGAACGACCTACACCGAACTGAGATACCTACAGCGTGAGC
TATGAGAAAGCGCCACGCTTCCCGAAGGGAGAAAGGCGGACAGGTATCCGGTAAGCGGCAGGGTCGGAAC
AGGAGAGCGCACGAGGGAGCTTCCAGGGGGAAACGCCTGGTATCTTTATAGTCCTGTCGGGTTTCGCCAC
CTCTGACTTGAGCGTCGATTTTTGTGATGCTCGTCAGGGGGGCGGAGCCTATGGAAAAACGCCAGCAACG
CGGCCTTTTTACGGTTCCTGGCCTTTTGCTGGCCTTTTGCTCACATGTTCTTTCCTGCGTTATCCCCTGA
TTCTGTGGATAACCGTATTACCGCCTTTGAGTGAGCTGATACCGCTCGCCGCAGCCGAACGACCGAGCGC
AGCGAGTCAGTGAGCGAGGAAGCGGAAGAGCGCCCAATACGCAAACCGCCTCTCCCCGCGCGTTGGCCGA
TTCATTAATGCAGGTTAACCTGGCTTATCGAAATTAATACGACTCACTATAGGGAGACCGGCAGATCCAA
TGCGGATGGATTCGCTCACTCGGTGCCGCGGCGGTGCGAAGTTCCTGCCGTGGATTGGGGGATTGCACAG
ACGGTGGAGTGCTTGCTACAGCTAGGTACCCAGTTGCACACCAAACGGTGCCCCTGTGCCCCTGCGTCTA
GGTGTGTCCTGTGAGCAACTGCGCCCGCGCGCGGCACCGGGAAGCTGCGGGAACCTCAATGGATGATTGG
CGCCAGATCCCCGGCATCACCTCAGCACATGGGCAGCCCGAGAAGGAATCGAGGGTAGAAGATATTCCAG
GGTTTCCGCTAGCACAACTTCCAAGCGCCTCTACCGCTACTCCACACACCCACGCTGAATGGCACAACCA
CTGAGGCCTAGCGGTCCCAGCTCCCCGTAACCACGCAGCCCCAGCGACCGAGGTCATCATGACACTATGA
CGACAATCTGGCGGGAGACTTGGGAAAATCGATGACGGGCACCTACCTTGGGAACAATAGAGCAAGTCCA
GTCAACGCCCTAGGGAAGGGGGAAAAAAAAAAAAGAGCCCATTCTCACAAGGAGCAACACTGTGCTGCTA
TCATAGTACACTACAAGCAAAGTCGGGATGTTGCTAGAATCCGTCGGCTACGTCGGTAGATACCTCCCAT
AGGCAGTAAGTCTAGGTATCCAATTTATAGTTCCGCGTATTTCTTCGTCGAACGGGGCACAGCAAAGCCT
AACAGCCGCAGTGCCTCGCAACCAACACCAAGCAGTAATCTCATCCATCCATACAGATCCTCCCACAATA
TCTTTACATGCGCACTTGCGCTGTGTTAGCAGTTTAGGTTCCACTACCAAGGCTGACACGAGCAGCACTG
ACAGCAAACTGCTGCTTGGGGCCAAGAAATTGGCAGTTTGCTGAGCACCTACATATCAGTACACATCAAC
CCTGGTTTAATTGTTAGCCTGGTACTGTTAACCGTCATGAACGAGGACGTGGAGGAAGAACCACGCTAAC
AATTGAACCAGGGTTGATGTATACCTCTCTTACCATATTTGCTTGCTTCCACGTCCCTATCCTCAAGCGA
TTTTGTTCTTGACTTTTTGTATTTCAACGCAAAGGCCATTCAGGTTTCTCATGTTCAACCCTTTGGATGG
CGATGCCGTTCGTCCCAGGACCTCGTGACCTTTGAAAGACGAGAAATATATCCCAAAGCAACTTCTGCTT
ATGGACAAGCAACTGCATGGCGGCCCACAACTCATATCTCGCGTAATCATCCAAACGCTAGGCCCGAGTA
CTCTACTGTTCTCGAGACACCTACCATAATATGTACCCAATCAGACATGACAACAGTCAACCAAACATAC
CCTGATCCGGCCAAACCCTGACATCCCTAGATGATGGTTAGGCACACAAATGGAAAACGGGACTCGTTGG
TTAGGTGGGAACGCTTGTATTGCAGCCAGCCAACCGACTCTCCTCGTCCCTCTCGAGTCCCGTTATTGCC
GTTTGACCCAGCCGCCCAGCCGCCAAACAGCTGAGGGAGCCAATGGTCTAATACACCGTCCAACGGCCCC
AGTGATGTTTCAAACTTGATTGACAGCGAACGAAACCCCTGAAACCCGTTATAGATATGTATAGATTTGA
CGGGGTAGCTTGGCCCTAATACGACTCACTATAGGGCGAATTGGAGCTCCACCGCGGTGGCGGCCGCTAG
AAGGAGCAGTCCATCTGCGTGAATCACGAGAGAATCAGCTACTTTGAATCGATGGATGCAGCTACCAGAA
GTCACTCAGTTCGTTCAAAGCCACATCACTGGGCACTTCCATTGGGACAGGCATTGATCGGACGAGACCG
ACTTCTGGCCGCTTTCAACAGCCACATTATATCCATGTCACGGCTACGCGCGGCCTTCGGTAACAGAAAA
GCACACAGACAGCGATTGTGACATGGATTCGGGCAAAGCATTGGTGGTCGCACCAGGTCATCCTGAGTGT
GCAGTGGCTGCTATTCAGATTTCATCTAACTGCGGGAGAGGGGTTCAAAGGGGCGTGACGTCACAGACAA
CGGGTGAAGGACGAAGATTGCCTCACTTCTTTGCTAGCAATTTGCCTGCAAAGAAGGCGCACATGTCAAG
CAAACAACTGGGAAACCACTATTGAATACCCACAATGCAAAGCTCGGAAGGTACGTCTTGATTGCAGTGT
GTCGAGTGTCAAAAAAGAAGCAAGTGTTCATGCAAGCCAAAATTGGCACCTCCTCCACTTCTCCGAGTGC
CCCACCCGAACCTCCAGGCGAGATGGCCGGAACATACCATCCGCGTTGGGATTATGACGTATCTCCTTCT
TCTTCACATGATTCCATCCCGTTGTTGCTTGTTTGCGAGCTGTGACGGGAGATCGTAGATGCCACTTAGG
GCCAGGCAGGCAGTGCAGGCAGCCAGGAACACAAGCTTCCAACTTGGTCATCTCGATTGCCGATTAAGGG
AACCAAATGCCTATATAAGACTGTCCTCCCACCTCCCCAATACCATTCTTTTCTTCTTCCATCATCAGCC
AACAAAGCAATCACATCTTCACTACTTCAAATCAACACAACACTCAAACCACTTTCACAACCCCTCACAT
CAACCAAATCTAGAACTAGTGGATCCCCGGGTTAATTAACATGCTCTCTGTCTCCGAAGCGCTCTCCCAA
ATAGCGCAACACACGCCGATGCCGCAAATCGTCACCTCCAAAGTCGATAGCTCGCTCATCGGCGCCGTTC
TGGCGCAGGACGTTTCGGCGCGCGAAAATGTGCCCGCTTTTCGCGCTAGCATCGTCGACGGCTACGCCGT
AGTCGTGCCCCAAGACGGGAACATGCGCGGCGTGTTCCCCGTCGTGTCGGTTTCGCATGCCGCTCCTGGA
GATGGGGAAAAAATGCCGACGCTCAAAGAGGGCGAGATTGCCCGGATCACCACGGGTGCACCCCTGCCTC
CGGGTGCGACATCGGTTATTATGGTGGAGGATACGGTGTTGGTGTCGACGACGTCATCCAAGACGGAGGA
TGCGGAGGATGGAAAGGGAGTGGAGGAGGAGAAGGAGGTGGAGATTTTAGCAGCTGATAAAGTTCGCGAA
GGCGAAAATGTTAGGGAGGTGGGAAGTGATATCAAGCAGGGGCAACTGATTCTAGGCAAGGGAGATCAGG
TGTCTGCTGTGGGGGGTGAGATTGGTCTGTTGGCCGCCGTGGGTGTGGGTGAGGTGCAGGTGTACCGACG
TCCTGTTGTTGGCGTTCTATCTACGGGTGATGAGATTGTGGACCATGATCGCCCGGGAGACTTGCGGCTG
GGCGAGGTGCGCGATACGAACCGGCCAACTCTCATTTCGGCGGCGAGAGATTGGGGGTATGAGGTGATTG
ATCTTGGAGTGGCGCGGGACAAGGCCGGGACTTTGGAGGAGACGCTGCGGCAGGCATTGAGGCAGGTTGA
CGTGGTGATCACGACCGGCGGAGTGTCCATGGGTGAGCTGGATCTCCTCAAGCCGACGATAGAGCGTTCG
CTGGGCGGAACAATTCGCTTTGGTCGGGTGGCAATGAAGCCCGGCAAGCCTACCACGTTTGCTACCGTTC
CGGTAAAGGATAACGACGGAGAGAGAGTTTCCAAGGTAATCTTCTCGCTACCAGGTAACCCGGCATCGGC
TTTGGTTACGTTTCACTTGTTTGTACTGCCGTCTCTGCACCAAATGTCGGGCGTCTCACCACCTGGCTTG
CCAAAGGTGCCTGTGACACTGGGCCATGATTTCTCCCTCGATAGATCTAGACCCGAGTACCACCGGGCCA
TTGTCTCCGTTAGCAGGGACGGAGTGCTCACCGCGGTCAGCACAGGAGGACAGAGAAGCTCGCGGGTAGG
AAGTATGAAGGGGGCCAACGCGCTTCTCTGCATGCCTTGCGGACCAGAGCCGTTGCGCAAGGGTGCCAAG
GTGGAAGCGTTGCTTATGGGCGGTTTACGCAGCGATGTGATTGCTTTACATAAGGGGGGAGTGAAGAAAT
TGGAGCAGGAGGCGGGAGTAGAAGGAGGTGGTGGACGTGGACATGGTCACGGACATGGACACGGACATGG
ACACAAGCATCACGACCATGGCGAGCACCGAGGAGGAGGAGGGGGAGGCTGTGGCGCCCATGGGCATGGC
CATAACCACGGTCACGGCCCAGGCCACGGCCACGCCGGTCTAGTCCGACACACCATCCCCTCTGAAAACC
CCAAGTCCAACGATCCCAGCTTAGGTCCCAGCCGCCGCCACCGCGAGTCTCCTTACCCGATGTCCTCAAG
TACTACTCCAGCAGCGCTCAAAGCAGCCATCCTTATCGTTTCAACGACAGCAGCTCAAGACCCCGCAACG
GACTCGGCCGACGTCACTCTCCGCCAGGTCTTCGATGAACAACAAGCCCAATGGGAGGTCCATGAATCCA
AAATCGTTCCCGACGATGTCGTGCAAATCCAGAAGCAAATCATCCACTGGACAAACCAAGCCACCGCCGC
AAGTGGCGACAACAACAACAACAACAACACCAACACCATCAACCTCATCGTAACCACAGGCGGCACCGGC
TTCGCCGTGTCCGACCAAACCACCGAAGCCGTCTCGGCTCTCCTACACAAGAATGCTCCTGGCCTGGTCC
ACGGCATGCTGGCGGCTTCGCTGCAAGTGACCCCCTTTGCCATGATGTCACGACCTGTGGCTGGCGTCAG
GAACGGCACCGTTATCGTTGCGCTGCCTGGGTCCCCCAAGGGCGCGAAGGAGAATCTGCAAGCAGTGATC
AAAATGCTGCCCCACGCTTGCATGCAGGCTGCTGGTGCTAACTCTAGATAAGAATTCGATATCAAGCTTA
TCGATACCGTCGACCTCGAGGGGGGGCCCGGTACCAGCTTTTGTTCCCTTTAGTGAGGGTTAATAGGGCG
TGCACGGCTATGGGGTCTGAATGCTAAAAGACACCATTTCCCACACTCCCTCTGATTTTTTTTATGGTTT
TTTTTTATCTTCATTTTTCGCCGTCTTTTATTCGGTTGTTTGGGAGGTTCACATGCAACGTGCAAGACTG
CAAGTATATTGAGATGGGCGCTTCATGCAATGCAGCATCACTGCAGCGACATTGTGACATCCACGTTTCG
ATCGTCTGTGCTTCCCCGTTCATGTACGCATGATCTGAAAAAAAAAAAAAAAAAAAAAAGTTGATGTAAT
AATGAAAATAAACACCCAGGGACGAGCACCCCTTCTGGAATAGGGAGAAAAACTAAAGGGACGTTTGGGT
CTCTACACTTACCAACAGATTCATGTACTGATCTTCAGCCTGTACAGAACAGTACAATGTCCAAAACTCG
TTATCATTACTCTATGTGCCCAAAATGACCCAGATATACATCAACCCACTACATCCTTTTGTTCTTGTTT
TTTTTTTTTTTTTTGCTACTTCGAAAAGAATTTCCGTTTAGTTGCTCTTGCTCATGTGCTCAAGACGGAT
GCTGACCGCCCTTCTGTGAGCCTCGAGCTCCTCAACCTTAGCCAACTGCATGACAGCCTGGCCGACGTTT
TTGAGACCCTCGGCAGTCAAGTTGGAGCTGGTAATGTGCTTGACGAACGAGGCGAGATTGACGCCAGAGT
ACTGCTTGGCAAAGCCATAGGTAGCTATGTGTCTTGACGTTAGCAGAAGAATCTGTGAAGCGGGGCTATT
TATGATATGTAACTTACGCAGCGAGTGGTTAACACCAGCAGAGTAATCGCCAACGGACTCAGGAGTCCAG
GCGCCAATGAAGACACTACCGGCGTTCATGACAAGATCGACAGCCTTCTCGGCCTCCTTGATCTGGAGGA
TCAAGTGCTCAGGAGCGTACTTGTTGCTGAGCTCCATGGCCTCCTCGACGGTCTTGACCTGCACGGTGAT
CGAGTGGGCGATGGAGCCACGGACAATCTGGACGCGAGGAAGCTCCGTAGCCTGACGGTGAACCTCGTCC
TCAATAGCCTGAAGATGCTCCTCGTCGAGGTCAATAGCGATCAGGATGACCTGACTGTCAACGCCGTGCT
CAGCCTGGGACAGGAGATCCGAGGCAACGAACGCGGGGTTGGCGTCCTTGTCAGCGATGACCAGCACCTC
GGACGGGCCAGCGGGCATGTCAATACCAACGGCAGCGTTGGTGTCGTTGCTGACGAACATCTTGGCAGCA
GTGACGAACTGGTTACCGGGGCCGAGAATCTTGTCGACCTTGGTGATGCTCTCGGTGCCGTAGGCCATGG
CAGCTACGGCCTGGGCACCGCCGGCAAGCACGATGGACTCGGCGCCAACCTTGTGAGCGACGTAGACAAT
CTCGGGAGTGATGGTTCCGTCGGCGCGGGGAGGAGAGGCGAACACAATCTTGTTGCAGCCGGCGACCATG
GCGGGAACACCCAGCATAAGGGCAGTGCTGGGGAGAACGGCGGTACCGCCGGGGATGTAGCAGCCGACGG
CCTCGATGGGACGAGAGAAACGGCTGCAGACAACACCGGGCATGGTCTCGACCTGGAGGGGCTTCTCCTC
CTTCTGGGCGGCGTGGAACTTGCGGATGTTCTCGAAGGACACGTCGATGGCAGCAATGGTCTCCTCAGGG
AGCTGCATAAGCTCCTTGGGGAAGGGCGCCTTCAGGACGGGGCTAGTAAGAGAGGTAGCCTTCTCGAACT
TGTGAGTGTACGACAGAACAGCCTTGTCGCCGTTCTTGCGGACGTCCTCGATGATGGGGACAATGATCTT
GTAGATGGCATCGGACGACTTTTGCGCAGGACGCTTGAGAGCAGCATCGAGCTCCTCGGTAGAGACCTTG
GAGGCGTCGAAACGTCTCATGGTGATCTTCTCAGGGGTGGTCTCCTGGGCGGCCTCCTTGGTGACAGGGG
CCGAAGTGGCAGCGAGAGCGGACGCCGCAGGCTTGATGCCCTCCTTCTCAGCCCACTTACCCTTAGCATC
TCCAGTCCTGCGCTTGACCTTCCAGCTCTTGGCGTCAAGGCTCCTTTCGATATCGGCAAGAGTAACGCCG
GCAGCAACGGCCCTGGTAAGAGCAAAGTAGAAGAGATCGGCAGCCTCAAAGGCGATTTCCTGGGGGGTCT
GAGCGGTGCAGAGCTCCTCAGCCTCCTCCATGATCTTGGCCCGGACTAGCTTCTCATCGGAGAAGAGACG
GGCAGTGTAGGAGCCCTCGGGGGCAGACTGTTTCCTCGAAATCAAAGTCTGCTCGAGCTTGGGAAGGCCT
TTGAGCTGACCAAAGCAGCCGGACTGATCGAGGTGGCAGAAACGACCCTTCTGCTTCACGACAAACTTGA
GAGCATCGTTATCGCAGTCAAGCGAGATGCGGACGAGCTCCTGAGTGTCTCCGGAAGTAGCACCCTTGTA
CCAGAGACCGCGCTTCCGGCTCTGATAGACACCAGTCTGTGTCCTGAGGGCCTCGTTCACACTCTCGGCA
CTGCTGTAGACCAGACCCAGAGCAGTGTCGTGCTCATCAACGACAACGGTGGGGAGAAGACCATCGGGAC
GGTCAGACTTCCAGACGCTCGAGAGGATGGTGGAGATGGCAAGCTTCAGCTGCTCGAGTTC
